Addgene plasmid #169653: pTS2354_Tier3(PB)-Ruby_PuroR
Purpose: Tier-3 vector for stable stable integration of up to three cassettes via Piggy Bac transposase including a mRuby2 marker and PuroR resistance gene (5'ITR-A1-pA::A2-pA::PRPBSA-mRuby2-p2A-PuroR-pA-3'ITR)
Depositing lab: Martin Fussenegger. Depositing organization: ETH Zurich (Swiss Federal Institute of Technology). Publication: A versatile plasmid architecture for mammalian synthetic biology (VAMSyB). Haellman V, Strittmatter T, Bertschi A, Stucheli P, Fussenegger M. Metab Eng. 2021 Jul;66:41-50. doi: 10.1016/j.ymben.2021.04.003. Epub 2021 Apr 18. PubMed 33857582.
Backbone
  Vector backbone: pTS1019 (pUC57-based)
  Backbone size w/o insert (bp): 3092
  Vector type: Mammalian Expression
  Selectable markers: Puromycin
Growth in bacteria
  Bacterial resistance: Ampicillin, 100 μg/mL
  Growth temperature: 37°C
  Growth strain: DH5alpha
  Copy number: High Copy
Gene/Insert
  Gene/Insert name: PRPBSA-driven mRuby2 and PuroR expression (alt name: A1::A2::PRBSA-mRuby2-p2a-PuroR)
  Species: Synthetic; E. coli
  Promoter: PRPBSA
  Cloning method: Restriction Enzyme; 5′ cloning site Unknown (unknown if destroyed)
  Sequencing primers: 5′ AmpStart; 3′ CTGGCACGACAGGTTTCCCGACTGG
Terms and licenses: Academic/Nonprofit Terms; Industry Terms: Not Available to Industry
How to cite: pTS2354_Tier3(PB)-Ruby_PuroR was a gift from Martin Fussenegger (Addgene plasmid # 169653 ; http://n2t.net/addgene:169653 ; RRID:Addgene_169653)
