[The description below was written by a language model from this plasmid's Addgene catalogue record and pLannotate feature annotations shown in this document.]
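Description:
pTS2354_Tier3(PB)-Ruby_PuroR is a Tier-3 assembly vector from the VAMSyB modular plasmid architecture for mammalian synthetic biology, built on pTS1019, a pUC57-derived backbone. It is designed for stable genomic integration of multi-cassette constructs into mammalian cells using PiggyBac transposase. In bacteria it is maintained as a high-copy plasmid through a ColE1/pUC-type origin and selected with ampicillin via the β-lactamase gene and its native promoter. Small remnants of lacI, lacZα and a CAP binding site reflect the pUC-type cloning-vector ancestry and have no stated functional role.

According to the catalogue layout, the transposable unit is bounded by PiggyBac 5′ and 3′ inverted terminal repeats and contains two acceptor positions (A1 and A2), each followed by a polyadenylation signal, into which lower-tier expression cassettes can be placed. A third, pre-filled position carries a marker cassette in which the PRPBSA promoter drives mRuby2 linked by a P2A peptide to the puromycin N-acetyltransferase gene, followed by a polyA. The P2A sequence lets a single transcript yield separate red fluorescent protein and resistance enzyme, so integrants can be both visualised or sorted and selected with puromycin. The automated annotation confirms mRuby2 (spanning the numbering origin of the 5,172 nt sequence) immediately upstream of PuroR. It also detects a bGH polyA signal and a fragment of a synthetic polyA signal, which are consistent with terminators for the acceptor slots. It does not annotate the PiggyBac ITRs, the PRPBSA promoter or the P2A, so these elements rest on the depositor's description. Co-delivery with a transposase source, which this plasmid does not encode, would be needed for integration when generating stable cell lines.
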