Features (pLannotate 1.2.2; 11 found; start..end, strand, type, name):
    332..925     +  CDS            PuroR: puromycin N-acetyltransferase; pac from Streptomyces alboniger; confers resistance to puromycin
   1065..1086    -  protein_bind   CAP binding site: CAP binding activates transcription in the presence of cAMP. E. coli catabolite activator protein
   1099..1141    -  CDS            lacI (fragment): lac repressor; lacI; The lac repressor binds to the lac operator to inhibit transcription in E. coli. This inhibition can be relieved by adding lactose or isopropyl-β-D-thiogalactopyranoside (IPTG).
   1522..2110    -  rep_origin     ori: high-copy-number ColE1/pMB1/pBR322/pUC origin of replication
   2231..3091    -  CDS            AmpR: β-lactamase; bla; confers resistance to ampicillin, carbenicillin, and related antibiotics
   3092..3196    -  promoter       AmpR promoter: bla
   3618..3842    +  polyA_signal   bGH poly(A) signal: bovine growth hormone polyadenylation signal
   3851..3868    +  promoter       SV40 promoter (fragment): SV40 enhancer and early promoter
   3944..3965    +  polyA_signal   poly(A) signal (fragment): synthetic polyadenylation signal
   4005..4021    -  CDS            lacZα (fragment): LacZα fragment of β-galactosidase; lacZ fragment
   4694..229     +  CDS            mRuby2 (across the origin): mRuby2 is a basic (constitutively fluorescent) red fluorescent protein published in 2012, derived from Entacmaea quadricolor. It has moderate acid sensitivity.
>Addgene plasmid #169653 | pTS2354_Tier3(PB)-Ruby_PuroR | addgene full sequence | sequence record 366195 | Addgene NGS Result
CACTCATATGGCACTGAAAGTTGATGGTGGTGGCCATCTGTCTTGCTCTTTCGTAACAACTTACAGGTCA
AAAAAGACCGTCGGGAACATCAAGATGCCCGGTATCCATGCCGTTGATCACCGCCTGGAAAGGTTAGAGG
AAAGTGACAATGAAATGTTCGTAGTACAACGCGAACACGCAGTTGCCAAGTTCGCCGGGCTTGGTGGTGG
GATGGACGAGCTGTACAAGGCTAGTGGTGGTTCTGGTGGAAGCGGAGCTACTAACTTCAGCCTGCTGAAG
CAGGCTGGTGACGTGGAGGAGAACCCTGGACCTGCTAGTGGTGGTTCTGGTACCGAGTACAAGCCCACGG
TGCGCCTCGCCACCCGCGACGACGTCCCCCGGGCCGTACGCACCCTCGCCGCCGCGTTCGCCGACTACCC
CGCCACGCGCCACACCGTCGACCCGGACCGCCACATCGAGCGGGTCACCGAGCTGCAAGAACTCTTCCTC
ACGCGCGTCGGGCTCGACATCGGCAAGGTGTGGGTCGCGGACGACGGCGCCGCGGTGGCGGTCTGGACCA
CGCCGGAGAGCGTCGAAGCGGGGGCGGTGTTCGCCGAGATCGGCCCGCGCATGGCCGAGTTGAGCGGTTC
CCGGCTGGCCGCGCAGCAACAGATGGAAGGCCTCCTGGCGCCGCACCGGCCCAAGGAGCCCGCGTGGTTC
CTGGCCACCGTCGGCGTGTCGCCCGACCACCAGGGCAAGGGTCTGGGCAGCGCCGTCGTGCTCCCCGGAG
TGGAGGCGGCCGAGCGCGCCGGGGTGCCCGCCTTCCTGGAGACATCCGCGCCCCGCAACCTCCCCTTCTA
CGAGCGGCTCGGCTTCACCGTCACCGCCGACGTCGAGGTGCCCGAAGGACCGCGCACCTGGTGCATGACC
CGCAAGCCCGGTGCCGCTAGCGGATCCACCGGTGTCTAGAAAGCTCAGAAATTATGAGAGCGTTTAATAA
AGTATTGACTATGGTTGACAAAACGTGTGTTGGAGTTTTTTGTGTGCTTTGTCATCAACTGAGCCAGTAG
GTCGAGGGTGCCTAATGAGTGAGCTAACTCACATTAATTGCGTTGCGCTCACTGCCCGCTTTCCAGTCGG
GAAACCTGTCGTGCCAGCTGCGATATCTATAACAAGAAAATATATATATAATAAGTTATCACGTAAGTAG
AACATGAAATAACAATATAATTATCGTATGAGTTAAATCTTAAAAGTCACGTAAAAGATAATCATGCGTC
ATTTTGACTCACGCGGTCGTTATAGTTCAAAATCAGTGACACTTACCGCATTGACAAGCACGCCTCACGG
GAGCTCCAAGCGGCGACTGAGATGTCCTAAATGCACAGCGACGGATTCGCGCTATTTAGAAAGAGAGAGC
AATATTTCAAGAATGCATGCGTCAATTTTACGCAGACTATCTTTCTAGGGTTAACCATGGACATGTGAGC
AAAAGGCCAGCAAAAGGCCAGGAACCGTAAAAAGGCCGCGTTGCTGGCGTTTTTCCATAGGCTCCGCCCC
CCTGACGAGCATCACAAAAATCGACGCTCAAGTCAGAGGTGGCGAAACCCGACAGGACTATAAAGATACC
AGGCGTTTCCCCCTGGAAGCTCCCTCGTGCGCTCTCCTGTTCCGACCCTGCCGCTTACCGGATACCTGTC
CGCCTTTCTCCCTTCGGGAAGCGTGGCGCTTTCTCATAGCTCACGCTGTAGGTATCTCAGTTCGGTGTAG
GTCGTTCGCTCCAAGCTGGGCTGTGTGCACGAACCCCCCGTTCAGCCCGACCGCTGCGCCTTATCCGGTA
ACTATCGTCTTGAGTCCAACCCGGTAAGACACGACTTATCGCCACTGGCAGCAGCCACTGGTAACAGGAT
TAGCAGAGCGAGGTATGTAGGCGGTGCTACAGAGTTCTTGAAGTGGTGGCCTAACTACGGCTACACTAGA
AGAACAGTATTTGGTATCTGCGCTCTGCTGAAGCCAGTTACCTTCGGAAAAAGAGTTGGTAGCTCTTGAT
CCGGCAAACAAACCACCGCTGGTAGCGGTGGTTTTTTTGTTTGCAAGCAGCAGATTACGCGCAGAAAAAA
AGGATCTCAAGAAGATCCTTTGATCTTTTCTACGGGGATTATCAAAAAGGATCTTCACCTAGATCCTTTT
AAATTAAAAATGAAGTTTTAAATCAATCTAAAGTATATATGAGTAAACTTGGTCTGACAGTTACCAATGC
TTAATCAGTGAGGCACCTATCTCAGCGATCTGTCTATTTCGTTCATCCATAGTTGCCTGACTCCCCGTCG
TGTAGATAACTACGATACGGGAGGGCTTACCATCTGGCCCCAGTGCTGCAATGATACCGCGGCTCCCACG
CTCACCGGCTCCAGATTTATCAGCAATAAACCAGCCAGCCGGAAGGGCCGAGCGCAGAAGTGGTCCTGCA
ACTTTATCCGCCTCCATCCAGTCTATTAATTGTTGCCGGGAAGCTAGAGTAAGTAGTTCGCCAGTTAATA
GTTTGCGCAACGTTGTTGCCATTGCTACAGGCATCGTGGTGTCACGCTCGTCGTTTGGTATGGCTTCATT
CAGCTCCGGTTCCCAACGATCAAGGCGAGTTACATGATCCCCCATGTTGTGCAAAAAAGCGGTTAGCTCC
TTCGGTCCTCCGATCGTTGTCAGAAGTAAGTTGGCCGCAGTGTTATCACTCATGGTTATGGCAGCACTGC
ATAATTCTCTTACTGTCATGCCATCCGTAAGATGCTTTTCTGTGACTGGTGAGTACTCAACCAAGTCATT
CTGAGAATAGTGTATGCGGCGACCGAGTTGCTCTTGCCCGGCGTCAATACGGGATAATACCGCGCCACAT
AGCAGAACTTTAAAAGTGCTCATCATTGGAAAACGTTCTTCGGGGCGAAAACTCTCAAGGATCTTACCGC
TGTTGAGATCCAGTTCGATGTAACCCACTCGTGCACCCAACTGATCTTCAGCATCTTTTACTTTCACCAG
CGTTTCTGGGTGAGCAAAAACAGGAAGGCAAAATGCCGCAAAAAAGGGAATAAGGGCGACACGGAAATGT
TGAATACTCATACTCTTCCTTTTTCAATATTATTGAAGCATTTATCAGGGTTATTGTCTCATGAGCGGAT
ACATATTTGAATGTATTTAGAAAAATAAACAAATAGGGGTTCCGCGCACATTTCCCCGAAAAGTGCCACC
TGACGTCTAAGAAACCAAGATCAGCGGCCGCTTAACCCTAGAAAGATAATCATATTGTGACGTACGTTAA
AGATAATCATGCGTAAAATTGACGCATGTGTTTTATCGGTCTGTATATCGAGGTTTATTTATTAATTTGA
ATAGATATTAAGTTTTATTATATTTACACTTACATACTAATAATAAATTCAACAAACAATTTATTTATGT
TTATTTATTTATTAAAAAAAAACAAAAACTCAAAATTTCTTCTATAAAGTAACAAAACCTTAAGAGATCT
ACGCGTGGTACCCTCGAGGAGCTCTTCGAAGCGGAATTCACCATGACTAGTGCTAGCGGATCCACCGGTG
TCTAGAAAGCTTTGAGGCCGGCCTGCAGGCCCGCTGATCAGCCTCGACTGTGCCTTCTAGTTGCCAGCCA
TCTGTTGTTTGCCCCTCCCCCGTGCCTTCCTTGACCCTGGAAGGTGCCACTCCCACTGTCCTTTCCTAAT
AAAATGAGGAAATTGCATCGCATTGTCTGAGTAGGTGTCATTCTATTCTGGGGGGTGGGGTGGGGCAGGA
CAGCAAGGGGGAGGATTGGGAAGACAATAGCAGGCATGCTGGGGATGCGGTGGGCTCTATGGTAGCTTAG
GAGGCGGAAAGAACCAGCGCGGGAGACCGTCAGTTGGTCTCCAGCTATACAGGTGCACCGCTTTATAATA
AAACTGATACAGAGAACGTTATCATGTGTGTTGGTTTTTTTTGTGTGTGCGGTTTAAGGGAGCCTCGGTC
ATAGCTGTTTCCTGTGTAAAACGACGGCCAGCGCGTGGTACCCTCGAGCGTGACCCTGTCTCACAAAATA
AAGTAAGCCCGGACTGAGTGCGGAAAGGCGGGCCTGGCGGGTCTGGACTCCCCATGCGGGCCACCAGAGG
CCCTGCAGCCTTCAGTCGCTTGAAGGGGTAATGGCGCTTCCACTCACAAACATGGCGGACAGAGCGTGTG
AACGAGATGAACAGCCCCTCAAAAATATGGCCGCCGAGGCTGGACGGCCGTGCCCCAGCAGCACCGCCTC
CGCGCCCCACGTGATCTCTCGCCGGGCACAGCGCTGACCGCGGAGGTCCAACCGGAAGAATGTCCGGATT
GGACATTCGGAAGAGGGCCCGCCTTCCCTGGGGAATCTCTGCGCACGCGCAGAACGCTTCGACCAATGAA
AACACAGGAAGCCGTCCGCGCAACCGCGTTGCGTCACTTCTGCCGCCCCTGTTTCAAGGTATATAGCCGT
AGACGGAACTTCGCCTTTCTCTCGGCCTTAGCGCCATTTTTTTGGGTGAGTGTTTTTTGGTTCCTGCGTT
GGGATTCCGTGTACAATCCATAGACATCTGACCTCGGCACTTAGCATCATCACAGCAAACTAACTGTAGC
CTTTCTCTCTTTCCCTGTAGAAACCTCTGCACCTAGGGAGCTCGAATTCACCATGACTAGTGGTGGTTCT
GGTGTGTCTAAGGGCGAAGAGCTGATCAAGGAAAATATGCGTATGAAGGTGGTCATGGAAGGTTCGGTCA
ACGGCCACCAATTCAAATGCACAGGTGAAGGAGAAGGCAATCCGTACATGGGAACTCAAACCATGAGGAT
CAAAGTCATCGAGGGAGGACCCCTGCCATTTGCCTTTGACATTCTTGCCACGTCGTTCATGTATGGCAGC
CGTACTTTTATCAAGTACCCGAAAGGCATTCCTGATTTCTTTAAACAGTCCTTTCCTGAGGGTTTTACTT
GGGAAAGAGTTACGAGATACGAAGATGGTGGAGTCGTCACCGTCATGCAGGACACCAGCCTTGAGGATGG
CTGTCTCGTTTACCACGTCCAAGTCAGAGGGGTAAACTTTCCCTCCAATGGTCCCGTGATGCAGAAGAAG
ACCAAGGGTTGGGAGCCTAATACAGAGATGATGTATCCAGCAGATGGTGGTCTGAGGGGATA
